Addgene plasmid #181940: pPOTv7-blast-10FLAG
Purpose: Trypanosoma brucei PCR only tagging (pPOT) vector for endogenous gene tagging
Depositing lab: Samuel Dean. Depositing organization: University of Warwick. Publication: A comprehensive toolkit for protein localization and functional analysis in trypanosomatids. Paterou A, Saez Conde J, Tyc J, Sunter JD, Vaughan S, Gull K, Dean S. Open Biol. 2025 Apr;15(4):240361. doi: 10.1098/rsob.240361. Epub 2025 Apr 2. PubMed 40169015.
Backbone
  Vector backbone: pPOT
  Vector type: Unspecified
Growth in bacteria
  Bacterial resistance: Ampicillin, 100 μg/mL
  Growth temperature: 37°C
  Growth strain: NEB Stable
  Copy number: High Copy
Gene/Insert
  Gene/Insert name: 10xFLAG
  Species: Synthetic
  Promoter: read through
  Cloning method: Restriction Enzyme; 5′ cloning site HindIII (not destroyed); 3′ cloning site BamHI (not destroyed)
  Sequencing primers: 5′ cTATGGGTTCTGGTAGTG; 3′ cTTAACTACCCGATCCTG
Terms and licenses: Academic/Nonprofit Terms; Industry Terms: Not Available to Industry
Depositor comments: Please visit https://doi.org/10.1101/2023.04.21.537815 for bioRxiv preprint.
How to cite: pPOTv7-blast-10FLAG was a gift from Samuel Dean (Addgene plasmid # 181940 ; http://n2t.net/addgene:181940 ; RRID:Addgene_181940)
