[The description below was written by a language model from this plasmid's Addgene catalogue record and pLannotate feature annotations shown in this document.]
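Description:
pPOTv7-blast-10FLAG is a PCR-only tagging (pPOT) template plasmid for tagging genes at their endogenous loci in Trypanosoma brucei. It is not an expression vector in its own right. It serves as a template from which a tagging cassette is amplified, normally with long primers carrying homology to the target locus, so that the product integrates by homologous recombination. In E. coli it is maintained as a high-copy plasmid through a ColE1/pUC-type origin and selected with ampicillin via the β-lactamase gene. The remaining backbone features are typical of a general cloning vector: an f1 origin, a lacZα fragment, lac promoter/operator elements, and flanking T7 and SP6 promoters.

The payload is a synthetic 10xFLAG epitope array cloned between HindIII and BamHI sites, both of which are retained. The annotation software detects it as a run of closely spaced partial and complete FLAG matches spanning roughly 260 nt. On either side of the tag lies a copy of the blasticidin S deaminase gene (bsd, from Aspergillus terreus), which provides blasticidin selection in the parasite. This symmetrical marker–tag–marker layout is consistent with a single template supporting both N- and C-terminal tagging, depending on which portion is amplified. The intervening unannotated stretches presumably hold the trypanosome RNA-processing sequences, although the record does not identify them. No dedicated promoter is listed: expression is recorded as "read through", meaning the integrated cassette relies on transcription from the surrounding genomic locus. The tagged protein therefore stays in its native genomic context. The multimerised FLAG tag would typically be used for sensitive antibody-based detection, localisation or purification of the tagged protein.
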