Features (pLannotate 1.2.2; 23 found; start..end, strand, type, name):
    171..560     +  CDS            bsd: BSD_ASPTE - Experimental evidence at protein level: Swiss-Prot protein existence level 1. Catalyzes the deamination of the cytosine moiety of the antibiotics blasticidin S, cytomycin and acetylblasticidin S. From Aspergillus terreus.
    993..1013    +  CDS            FLAG (fragment): FLAG® epitope tag, followed by an enterokinase cleavage site
   1020..1039    +  CDS            3xFLAG (fragment): three tandem FLAG® epitope tags
   1050..1073    +  CDS            5xFLAG (fragment): five tandem FLAG® epitope tags
   1080..1102    +  CDS            3xFLAG (fragment): three tandem FLAG® epitope tags, followed by an enterokinase cleavage site
   1110..1132    +  CDS            2xFLAG (fragment): two tandem FLAG® epitope tags
   1140..1156    +  CDS            5xFLAG (fragment): five tandem FLAG® epitope tags
   1170..1186    +  CDS            3xFLAG (fragment): three tandem FLAG® epitope tags
   1200..1223    +  CDS            FLAG: FLAG® epitope tag, followed by an enterokinase cleavage site
   1230..1254    +  CDS            2xFLAG (fragment): two tandem FLAG® epitope tags
   1656..2045    +  CDS            bsd: BSD_ASPTE - Experimental evidence at protein level: Swiss-Prot protein existence level 1. Catalyzes the deamination of the cytosine moiety of the antibiotics blasticidin S, cytomycin and acetylblasticidin S. From Aspergillus terreus.
   2241..2259    -  promoter       SP6 promoter: promoter for bacteriophage SP6 RNA polymerase
   2301..2317    -  protein_bind   lac operator: The lac repressor binds to the lac operator to inhibit transcription in E. coli. This inhibition can be relieved by adding lactose or isopropyl-β-D-thiogalactopyranoside (IPTG). lac repressor encoded by lacI
   2325..2355    -  promoter       lac promoter: promoter for the E. coli lac operon
   2370..2391    -  protein_bind   CAP binding site: CAP binding activates transcription in the presence of cAMP. E. coli catabolite activator protein
   2404..2496    -  CDS            lacI (fragment): lac repressor; lacI; The lac repressor binds to the lac operator to inhibit transcription in E. coli. This inhibition can be relieved by adding lactose or isopropyl-β-D-thiogalactopyranoside (IPTG).
   2679..3267    -  rep_origin     ori: high-copy-number ColE1/pMB1/pBR322/pUC origin of replication
   3438..4298    -  CDS            AmpR: β-lactamase; bla; confers resistance to ampicillin, carbenicillin, and related antibiotics
   4299..4403    -  promoter       AmpR promoter: bla
   4430..4480    +  misc_feature   bom (fragment): basis of mobility region from pBR322
   4481..4936    -  rep_origin     f1 ori (sequence partly withheld): f1 bacteriophage origin of replication; arrow indicates direction of (+) strand synthesis
   4940..5097    -  CDS            lacZα (fragment): LacZα fragment of β-galactosidase; lacZ fragment
   5100..2       +  promoter       T7 promoter (across the origin): promoter for bacteriophage T7 RNA polymerase
>Addgene plasmid #181940 | pPOTv7-blast-10FLAG | addgene full sequence | sequence record 355572 | Addgene NGS Result
GGGCGAATTGGGCCCGTATAATGCAGACCTGCTGCAAGCTAGGGGCACAGCAAGGTCTTCTGAAATTCAT
GTTTTTTTTTTTTTTACTCTGCATTGCAGTCTCCGCTCTTATTTAGTTTTGCTTTACGTAAGGTCTCGTT
GCTGCCATAAAATAAGCTCTAGTGGAATTCATGCCTTTGTCTCAAGAAGAATCCACCCTCATTGAAAGAG
CAACGGCTACAATCAACAGCATCCCCATCTCTGAAGACTACAGCGTCGCCAGCGCAGCTCTCTCTAGCGA
CGGCCGCATCTTCACTGGTGTCAATGTATATCATTTTACTGGGGGACCTTGTGCAGAACTCGTGGTGCTG
GGCACTGCTGCTGCTGCGGCAGCTGGCAACCTGACTTGTATCGTCGCGATCGGAAATGAGAACAGGGGCA
TCTTGAGCCCCTGCGGACGGTGCCGACAGGTGCTTCTCGACCTGCATCCTGGGATCAAAGCCATAGTGAA
GGACAGTGATGGACAGCCGACGGCAGTTGGGATTCGTGAATTGCTGCCCTCTGGTTATGTGTGGGAGGGC
TAACCATGGTGCCCATTTAGTTGGCCTTTCCCTTGTCTCGTGTCTTTTCCGTGGAAAGGTTCCCGGAGTA
ATCTGATGGCACAGCAGGGAGGTGCGCCTGCAGGTTGGTTAGGAAGGGGGGATGATGTAAAAGAAGAAAA
TGGGGGGATTCGAGCCCCACGCGTTGCTCAAGCTGTGTAGCGCAGGCGTTTCCTTACATATTTCTCTAAC
AGGCACGGAAGCCTAACAAATACACTTGGCTTATTTTTTTGCCCCCTCATGTCTTGTACAAATATTTGCG
ATAGCTTAGCTATCAGCCACATTAATCAAACAAGTATACCAACAAGCCCGAAAACAGAAACTCAACTGCA
ACGGGTACCTATGGGTTCTGGTAGTGGTTCCGGTTCCGGTTCTAAGCTTGACTATAAAGATGACGATGAC
AAGGGGTCCGACTACAAGGATGACGATGACAAGGGCAGTGACTATAAGGACGATGATGATAAAGGATCAG
ATTACAAAGACGACGACGATAAGGGCTCAGACTACAAAGATGACGATGACAAAGGGAGCGATTACAAGGA
TGACGATGATAAAGGATCAGACTACAAGGACGACGACGATAAAGGGAGTGACTACAAAGATGATGATGAC
AAGGGTTCGGATTACAAAGACGACGATGACAAGGGGAGCGATTACAAGGATGATGACGATAAGGGATCCG
GATCAGGATCTGGATCAGGATCGGGTAGTTAAGAGCTCCGCTGCGCTTAAATGTCTTTCATTATAATCAA
TGTATAACCTTTATGTAGTATTTCAATCTATGCCGCTGTGTACGTGCACTGCGGTGCCTATCCTTCGGCA
TTAGAGAGTCACTGTTTGTGTAGATCGTAGCTGCATGTCTGACATCTGGTTCATTAGTGCCGTTTTGAGT
CTGCACTGTTGTGCAACTTGATATTCATCACTGCACACCAACCGTGTGTTTCCTCCTTTGGGTGCACCCT
TTAATCCTTGTCTTCTCCTTTTTTGTCTCTTTCCCCCTCGAAAAGGTGTCAAACTACTGCCGCATAAACT
ACGGTTATCCCAAATTTAAGAGAAAGCAATAAAGCATCAGCTAGCATGCCTTTGTCTCAAGAAGAATCCA
CCCTCATTGAAAGAGCAACGGCTACAATCAACAGCATCCCCATCTCTGAAGACTACAGCGTCGCCAGCGC
AGCTCTCTCTAGCGACGGCCGCATCTTCACTGGTGTCAATGTATATCATTTTACTGGGGGACCTTGTGCA
GAACTCGTGGTGCTGGGCACTGCTGCTGCTGCGGCAGCTGGCAACCTGACTTGTATCGTCGCGATCGGAA
ATGAGAACAGGGGCATCTTGAGCCCCTGCGGACGGTGCCGACAGGTGCTTCTCGATCTGCATCCTGGGAT
CAAAGCCATAGTGAAGGACAGTGATGGACAGCCGACGGCAGTTGGGATTCGTGAATTGCTGCCCTCTGGT
TATGTGTGGGAGGGCTAACTCGAGTGCCCATTTAGTTGGCTTTTCCCTTGTCTCGTGTCTTTTCCGTGGA
AAGGTTCCCGGAGTAATCTGATGGCACAGCAGGGAGGTGCGCCTGCAGGTTGGTTAGGAAGGGGGGATGA
TGTAAAAGAAGAAAATGGGGGGATTCGAGCCCCGCACAGGTCTCTCAAATTGGATGCATAGCTTGAGTAT
TCTATAGTGTCACCTAAATAGCTTGGCGTAATCATGGTCATAGCTGTTTCCTGTGTGAAATTGTTATCCG
CTCACAATTCCACACAACATACGAGCCGGAAGCATAAAGTGTAAAGCCTGGGGTGCCTAATGAGTGAGCT
AACTCACATTAATTGCGTTGCGCTCACTGCCCGCTTTCCAGTCGGGAAACCTGTCGTGCCAGCTGCATTA
ATGAATCGGCCAACGCGCGGGGAGAGGCGGTTTGCGTATTGGGCGCTCTTCCGCTTCCTCGCTCACTGAC
TCGCTGCGCTCGGTCGTTCGGCTGCGGCGAGCGGTATCAGCTCACTCAAAGGCGGTAATACGGTTATCCA
CAGAATCAGGGGATAACGCAGGAAAGAACATGTGAGCAAAAGGCCAGCAAAAGGCCAGGAACCGTAAAAA
GGCCGCGTTGCTGGCGTTTTTCCATAGGCTCCGCCCCCCTGACGAGCATCACAAAAATCGACGCTCAAGT
CAGAGGTGGCGAAACCCGACAGGACTATAAAGATACCAGGCGTTTCCCCCTGGAAGCTCCCTCGTGCGCT
CTCCTGTTCCGACCCTGCCGCTTACCGGATACCTGTCCGCCTTTCTCCCTTCGGGAAGCGTGGCGCTTTC
TCATAGCTCACGCTGTAGGTATCTCAGTTCGGTGTAGGTCGTTCGCTCCAAGCTGGGCTGTGTGCACGAA
CCCCCCGTTCAGCCCGACCGCTGCGCCTTATCCGGTAACTATCGTCTTGAGTCCAACCCGGTAAGACACG
ACTTATCGCCACTGGCAGCAGCCACTGGTAACAGGATTAGCAGAGCGAGGTATGTAGGCGGTGCTACAGA
GTTCTTGAAGTGGTGGCCTAACTACGGCTACACTAGAAGAACAGTATTTGGTATCTGCGCTCTGCTGAAG
CCAGTTACCTTCGGAAAAAGAGTTGGTAGCTCTTGATCCGGCAAACAAACCACCGCTGGTAGCGGTGGTT
TTTTTGTTTGCAAGCAGCAGATTACGCGCAGAAAAAAAGGATCTCAAGAAGATCCTTTGATCTTTTCTAC
GGGGTCTGACGCTCAGTGGAACGAAAACTCACGTTAAGGGATTTTGGTCATGAGATTATCAAAAAGGATC
TTCACCTAGATCCTTTTAAATTAAAAATGAAGTTTTAAATCAATCTAAAGTATATATGAGTAAACTTGGT
CTGACAGTTACCAATGCTTAATCAGTGAGGCACCTATCTCAGCGATCTGTCTATTTCGTTCATCCATAGT
TGCCTGACTCCCCGTCGTGTAGATAATTACGATACGGGAGGGCTTACCATCTGGCCCCAGTGCTGCAATG
ATACCGCGAGACCCACGCTCACCGGCTCCAGATTTATCAGCAATAAACCAGCCAGCCGGAAGGGCCGAGC
GCAGAAGTGGTCCTGCAACTTTATCCGCCTCCATCCAGTCTATTAATTGTTGCCGGGAAGCTAGAGTAAG
TAGTTCGCCAGTTAATAGTTTGCGCAACGTTGTTGCCATTGCTACAGGCATCGTGGTGTCACGCTCGTCG
TTTGGTATGGCTTCATTCAGCTCCGGTTCCCAACGATCAAGGCGAGTTACATGATCCCCCATGTTGTGCA
AAAAAGCGGTTAGCTCCTTCGGTCCTCCGATCGTTGTCAGAAGTAAGTTGGCCGCAGTGTTATCACTCAT
GGTTATGGCAGCACTGCATAATTCTCTTACTGTCATGCCATCCGTAAGATGCTTTTCTGTGACTGGTGAG
TACTCAACCAAGTCATTCTGAGAATAGTGTATGCGGCGACCGAGTTGCTCTTGCCCGGCGTCAATACGGG
ATAATACCGCGCCACATAGCAGAACTTTAAAAGTGCTCATCATTGGAAAACGTTCTTCGGGGCGAAAACT
CTCAAGGATCTTACCGCTGTTGAGATCCAGTTCGATGTAACCCACTCGTGCACCCAACTGATCTTCAGCA
TCTTTTACTTTCACCAGCGTTTCTGGGTGAGCAAAAACAGGAAGGCAAAATGCCGCAAAAAAGGGAATAA
GGGCGACACGGAAATGTTGAATACTCATACTCTTCCTTTTTCAATATTATTGAAGCATTTATCAGGGTTA
TTGTCTCATGAGCGGATACATATTTGAATGTATTTAGAAAAATAAACAAATAGGGGTTCCGCGCACATTT
CCCCGAAAAGTGCCACCTGATGCGGTGTGAAATACCGCACAGATGCGTAAGGAGAAAATACCGCATCAGG
AAATTGTAAGCGTTAATATTTTGTTAAAATTCGCGTTAAATTTTTGTTAAATCAGCTCATTTTTTAACCA
ATAGGCCGAAATCGGCAAAATCCCTTATAAATCAAAAGAATAGACCGAGATAGGGT
[37 nt withheld, positions 4607-4643]
AAAGAACGTGGACTCCAACGTCAAAGG
[49 nt withheld, positions 4671-4719]
T
[91 nt withheld, positions 4721-4811]
G
[98 nt withheld, positions 4813-4910]
ACTTAATGCGCCGCTACAGGGCGCGTCCATTCGCCATTCAGGCTGCGCAACTGTTGGGAAGGGCGATCGG
TGCGGGCCTCTTCGCTATTACGCCAGCTGGCGAAAGGGGGATGTGCTGCAAGGCGATTAAGTTGGGTAAC
GCCAGGGTTTTCCCAGTCACGACGTTGTAAAACGACGGCCAGTGAATTGTAATACGACTCACTATA
